>Addgene plasmid #235624 | pCAGEN_N195_eMagBF_V5_NES | addgene full sequence | sequence record 467501 | Addgene NGS Result
GGTCGACATTGATTATTGACTAGTTATTAATAGTAATCAATTACGGGGTCATTAGTTCATAGCCCATATA
TGGAGTTCCGCGTTACATAACTTACGGTAAATGGCCCGCCTGGCTGACCGCCCAACGACCCCCGCCCATT
GACGTCAATAATGACGTATGTTCCCATAGTAACGCCAATAGGGACTTTCCATTGACGTCAATGGGTGGAG
TATTTACGGTAAACTGCCCACTTGGCAGTACATCAAGTGTATCATATGCCAAGTACGCCCCCTATTGACG
TCAATGACGGTAAATGGCCCGCCTGGCATTATGCCCAGTACATGACCTTATGGGACTTTCCTACTTGGCA
GTACATCTACGTATTAGTCATCGCTATTACCATGGTCGAGGTGAGCCCCACGTTCTGCTTCACTCTCCCC
ATCTCCCCCCCCTCCCCACCCCCAATTTTGTATTTATTTATTTTTTAATTATTTTGTGCAGCGATGGGGG
CGGGGGGGGGGGGGGGGCGCGCCRGGGGGGGGGGGGGGGGGGGRGGGGSGGGGSGGGGSGRGGSGGRGAG
GTGCGGCGGCAGCCAATCAGAGCGGCGCGCTCCGAAAGTTTCCTTTTATGGCGAGGCGGCGGCGGCGGCG
GCCCTATAAAAAGCGAAGCGCGCGGCGGGCGGGAGTCGCTGCGCGCTGCCTTCGCCCCGTGCCCCGCTCC
GCCGCCGCCTCGCGCCGCCCGCCCCGGCTCTGACTGACCGCGTTACTCCCACAGGTGAGCGGGCGGGACG
GCCCTTCTCCTCCGGGCTGTAATTAGCGCTTGGTTTAATGACGGCTTGTTTCTTTTCTGTGGCTGCGTGA
AAGCCTTGAGGGGCTCCGGGAGGGCCCTTTGTGCGGGGGGAGCGGCTCGGGGGGTGCGTGCGTGTGTGTG
TGCGTGGGGAGCGCCGCGTGCGGCTCCGCGCTGCCCGGCGGCTGTGAGCGCTGCGGGCGCGGCGCGGGGC
TTTGTGCGCTCCGCAGTGTGCGCGAGGGGAGCGCGGCCGGGGGCGGTGCCCCGCGGTGCGGGGGGGGCTG
CGAGGGGAACAAAGGCTGCGTGCGGGGTGTGTGCGTGGGGGGGTGAGCAGGGGGTGTGGGCGCGTCGGTC
GGGCTGCAACCCCCCCTGCACCCCCCTCCCCGAGTTGCTGAGCACGGCCCGGCTTCGGGTGCGGGGCTCC
GTACGGGGCGTGGCGCGGGGCTCGCCGTGCCGGGCGGGGGGTGGCGGCAGGKGGGGGTGCCGGGCGGGGC
GGGGCCGCCTCGGGCCGGGGRGGGCTCGGGGGAGGGGCGCGGCGGCCCCCGGAGCGCCGGCGGCTGTCGA
GGCGCGGCGAGCCGCAGCCATTGCCTTTTATGGTAATCGTGCGAGAGGGCGCAGGGACTTCCTTTGTCCC
AAATCTGTGCGGAGCCGAAATCTGGGAGGCGCCGCCGCACCCCCTCTAGCGGGCGCGGGGCGAAGCGGTG
CGGCGCCGGCAGGAAGGAAATGGGCGGGGAGGGCCTTCGTGCGTCGCCGCGCCGCCGTCCCCTTCTCCCT
CTCCAGCCTCGGGGCTGTCCGCGGGGGGACGGCTGCCTTCGGGGGGGACGGGGCAGGGCGGGGTTCGGCT
TCTGGCGTGTGACCGGCGGCTCTAGAGCCTCTGCTAACCATGTTCATGCCTTCTTCTTTTTCCTACAGCT
CCTGGGCAACGTGCTGGTTATTGTGCTGTCTCATCATTTTGGCAAAGAATTCTCGAATGAAGGACAACAC
TGTTCCGCTTAAGCTGATAGCCCTCCTGGCCAATGGAGAGTTCCACAGCGGTGAGCAGCTCGGTGAGACT
CTCGGGATGTCTCGCGCCGCTATTAACAAGCACATTCAGACGTTGCGCGATTGGGGAGTCGACGTGTTCA
CAGTACCTGGCAAAGGGTACTCACTCCCTGAGCCTATCCAGTTGCTGAACGCAAAGCAGATTCTGGGACA
ACTGGACGGTGGGAGTGTTGCCGTCCTCCCTGTGATCGACTCCACGAACCAGTACTTGCTGGACCGCATC
GGCGAGCTTAAAAGCGGAGATGCTTGTATCGCTGAATACCAGCAGGCCGGGCGCGGCAGACGGGGCCGGA
AGTGGTTCTCTCCTTTTGGCGCAAATCTGTACCTTTCTATGTTCTGGAGGCTGGAACAGGGACCAGCAGC
CGCAATCGGCTTGTCCCTGGTCATTGGGATTGTGATGGCCGAAGTTCTCAGAAAGCTGGGAGCTGATAAG
GTGAGGGTTAAATGGCCTAACGATCTGTATTTGCAGGACCGGAAACTGGCCGGAATACTGGTGGAGCTGA
CTGGCAAGACTGGCAGTGGATCCGGCGGCAGTGGATCCGGCGGACATACCCTCTACGCGCCGGGGGGTTA
TGACATCATGGGTTACCTCAGACAGATCAGAAACCGGCCGAACCCACAAGTGGAGCTGGGACCCGTCGAC
CTCTCCTGCGCCCTCGTGCTGTGTGACCTTAAGCAGAAGGACACCCCTGTGGTGTACGCCTCCGAAGCAT
TCCTGGAGATGACCGGGTACAACAGACACGAAGTGCTGGGACGGAACTGCCGCTTCCTGCAATCCCCGGA
TGGAATGGTGAAGCCTAAGTCAACCCGCAAATACGTGGACTCCAACACTATCTTCACCATGAAGAAGGCC
ATTGACCGCAATGCTGAGGTGCAAGTGGAAGTGGTGAACTTCAAGAAGAACGGACAGCGCTTCGTCAACT
TCCTGACTATGATTCCCGTGCGGGACGAAACCGGCGAATACCGGTACAGCATCGGGTTTCAGTGCGAGAC
TGAGGGATCCTCTGGTAAGCCTATCCCTAACCCTCTCCTCGGTCTCGATTCTACGGGCAGTAGCCTGCAG
AAGAAGCTGGAGGAGCTGGAACTGTGATCGAGGATATCGCGGCCGCACTCCTCAGGTGCAGGCTGCCTAT
CAGAAGGTGGTGGCTGGTGTGGCCAATGCCCTGGCTCACAAATACCACTGAGATCTTTTTCCCTCTGCCA
AAAATTATGGGGACATCATGAAGCCCCTTGAGCATCTGACTTCTGGCTAATAAAGGAAATTTATTTTCAT
TGCAATAGTGTGTTGGAATTTTTTGTGTCTCTCACTCGGAAGGACATATGGGAGGGCAAATCATTTAAAA
CATCAGAATGAGTATTTGGTTTAGAGTTTGGCAACATATGCCCATATGCTGGCTGCCATGAACAAAGGTT
GGCTATAAAGAGGTCATCAGTATATGAAACAGCCCCCTGCTGTCCATTCCTTATTCCATAGAAAAGCCTT
GACTTGAGGTTAGATTTTTTTTATATTTTGTTTTGTGTTATTTTTTTCTTTAACATCCCTAAAATTTTCC
TTACATGTTTTACTAGCCAGATTTTTCCTCCTCTCCTGACTACTCCCAGTCATAGCTGTCCCTCTTCTCT
TATGGAGATCCCTCGACCTGCAGCCCAAGCTTGGCGTAATCATGGTCATAGCTGTTTCCTGTGTGAAATT
GTTATCCGCTCACAATTCCACACAACATACGAGCCGGAAGCATAAAGTGTAAAGCCTGGGGTGCCTAATG
AGTGAGCTAACTCACATTAATTGCGTTGCGCTCACTGCCCGCTTTCCAGTCGGGAAACCTGTCGTGCCAG
CGGATCCGCATCTCAATTAGTCAGCAACCATAGTCCCGCCCCTAACTCCGCCCATCCCGCCCCTAACTCC
GCCCAGTTCCGCCCATTCTCCGCCCCATGGCTGACTAATTTTTTTTATTTATGCAGAGGCCGAGGCCGCC
TCGGCCTCTGAGCTATTCCAGAAGTAGTGAGGAGGCTTTTTTGGAGGCCTAGGCTTTTGCAAAAAGCTAA
CTTGTTTATTGCAGCTTATAATGGTTACAAATAAAGCAATAGCATCACAAATTTCACAAATAAAGCATTT
TTTTCACTGCATTCTAGTTGTGGTTTGTCCAAACTCATCAATGTATCTTATCATGTCTGGATCCGCTGCA
TTAATGAATCGGCCAACGCGCGGGGAGAGGCGGTTTGCGTATTGGGCGCTCTTCCGCTTCCTCGCTCACT
GACTCGCTGCGCTCGGTCGTTCGGCTGCGGCGAGCGGTATCAGCTCACTCAAAGGCGGTAATACGGTTAT
CCACAGAATCAGGGGATAACGCAGGAAAGAACATGTGAGCAAAAGGCCAGCAAAAGGCCAGGAACCGTAA
AAAGGCCGCGTTGCTGGCGTTTTTCCATAGGCTCCGCCCCCCTGACGAGCATCACAAAAATCGACGCTCA
AGTCAGAGGTGGCGAAACCCGACAGGACTATAAAGATACCAGGCGTTTCCCCCTGGAAGCTCCCTCGTGC
GCTCTCCTGTTCCGACCCTGCCGCTTACCGGATACCTGTCCGCCTTTCTCCCTTCGGGAAGCGTGGCGCT
TTCTCATAGCTCACGCTGTAGGTATCTCAGTTCGGTGTAGGTCGTTCGCTCCAAGCTGGGCTGTGTGCAC
GAACCCCCCGTTCAGCCCGACCGCTGCGCCTTATCCGGTAACTATCGTCTTGAGTCCAACCCGGTAAGAC
ACGACTTATCGCCACTGGCAGCAGCCACTGGTAACAGGATTAGCAGAGCGAGGTATGTAGGCGGTGCTAC
AGAGTTCTTGAAGTGGTGGCCTAACTACGGCTACACTAGAAGAACAGTATTTGGTATCTGCGCTCTGCTG
AAGCCAGTTACCTTCGGAAAAAGAGTTGGTAGCTCTTGATCCGGCAAACAAACCACCGCTGGTAGCGGTG
GTTTTTTTGTTTGCAAGCAGCAGATTACGCGCAGAAAAAAAGGATCTCAAGAAGATCCTTTGATCTTTTC
TACGGGGTCTGACGCTCAGTGGAACGAAAACTCACGTTAAGGGATTTTGGTCATGAGATTATCAAAAAGG
ATCTTCACCTAGATCCTTTTAAATTAAAAATGAAGTTTTAAATCAATCTAAAGTATATATGAGTAAACTT
GGTCTGACAGTTACCAATGCTTAATCAGTGAGGCACCTATCTCAGCGATCTGTCTATTTCGTTCATCCAT
AGTTGCCTGACTCCCCGTCGTGTAGATAACTACGATACGGGAGGGCTTACCATCTGGCCCCAGTGCTGCA
ATGATACCGCGAGACCCACGCTCACCGGCTCCAGATTTATCAGCAATAAACCAGCCAGCCGGAAGGGCCG
AGCGCAGAAGTGGTCCTGCAACTTTATCCGCCTCCATCCAGTCTATTAATTGTTGCCGGGAAGCTAGAGT
AAGTAGTTCGCCAGTTAATAGTTTGCGCAACGTTGTTGCCATTGCTACAGGCATCGTGGTGTCACGCTCG
TCGTTTGGTATGGCTTCATTCAGCTCCGGTTCCCAACGATCAAGGCGAGTTACATGATCCCCCATGTTGT
GCAAAAAAGCGGTTAGCTCCTTCGGTCCTCCGATCGTTGTCAGAAGTAAGTTGGCCGCAGTGTTATCACT
CATGGTTATGGCAGCACTGCATAATTCTCTTACTGTCATGCCATCCGTAAGATGCTTTTCTGTGACTGGT
GAGTACTCAACCAAGTCATTCTGAGAATAGTGTATGCGGCGACCGAGTTGCTCTTGCCCGGCGTCAATAC
GGGATAATACCGCGCCACATAGCAGAACTTTAAAAGTGCTCATCATTGGAAAACGTTCTTCGGGGCGAAA
ACTCTCAAGGATCTTACCGCTGTTGAGATCCAGTTCGATGTAACCCACTCGTGCACCCAACTGATCTTCA
GCATCTTTTACTTTCACCAGCGTTTCTGGGTGAGCAAAAACAGGAAGGCAAAATGCCGCAAAAAAGGGAA
TAAGGGCGACACGGAAATGTTGAATACTCATACTCTTCCTTTTTCAATATTATTGAAGCATTTATCAGGG
TTATTGTCTCATGAGCGGATACATATTTGAATGTATTTAGAAAAATAAACAAATAGGGGTTCCGCGCACA
TTTCCCCGAAAAGTGCCACCTG
Features (pLannotate 1.2.2; 18 found; start..end, strand, type, name):
      5..384     +  enhancer       CMV enhancer: human cytomegalovirus immediate early enhancer
    662..1678    +  intron         chimeric intron: chimera between introns from chicken β-actin and rabbit β-globin
   1676..1747    +  CDS            HBB (fragment): HBB_LEPEU - Experimental evidence at protein level: Swiss-Prot protein existence level 1. Involved in oxygen transport from the lung to the various peripheral tissues. From Lepus europaeus (European hare).
   1737..2324    +  CDS            birA (fragment): BIRA_ECOLI - Also known as bioR, dhbB. Experimental evidence at protein level: Swiss-Prot protein existence level 1. Acts both as a biotin--[acetyl-CoA-carboxylase] ligase and a biotin-operon repressor. In the presence of ATP, BirA activates biotin to form the BirA-biotinyl-5'-adenylate (BirA-bio-5'-AMP or holoBirA) complex. HoloBirA can either transfer the biotinyl moiety to the biotin carboxyl carrier protein (BCCP) subunit of acetyl-CoA carboxylase, or bind to the biotin operator site and inhibit transcription of the operon. From Escherichia coli (strain K12).
   2814..2855    +  CDS            V5 tag: epitope tag from simian virus 5
   2917..2988    +  CDS            HBB (fragment): HBB_PONPY - Experimental evidence at transcript level: Swiss-Prot protein existence level 2. Involved in oxygen transport from the lung to the various peripheral tissues. From Pongo pygmaeus (Bornean orangutan).
   3059..3114    +  polyA_signal   β-globin poly(A) signal: rabbit β-globin polyadenylation signal (Gil and Proudfoot, 1987)
   3499..3515    -  protein_bind   lac operator: The lac repressor binds to the lac operator to inhibit transcription in E. coli. This inhibition can be relieved by adding lactose or isopropyl-β-D-thiogalactopyranoside (IPTG). lac repressor encoded by lacI
   3523..3553    -  promoter       lac promoter: promoter for the E. coli lac operon
   3568..3589    -  protein_bind   CAP binding site: CAP binding activates transcription in the presence of cAMP. E. coli catabolite activator protein
   3602..3641    -  CDS            lacI (fragment): lac repressor; lacI; The lac repressor binds to the lac operator to inhibit transcription in E. coli. This inhibition can be relieved by adding lactose or isopropyl-β-D-thiogalactopyranoside (IPTG).
   3648..3670    +  promoter       SV40 promoter (fragment): SV40 enhancer and early promoter
   3694..3829    +  rep_origin     SV40 ori: SV40 origin of replication
   3849..3983    +  polyA_signal   SV40 poly(A) signal: SV40 polyadenylation signal
   3985..4039    -  CDS            lacI (fragment): lac repressor; lacI; The lac repressor binds to the lac operator to inhibit transcription in E. coli. This inhibition can be relieved by adding lactose or isopropyl-β-D-thiogalactopyranoside (IPTG).
   4222..4810    -  rep_origin     ori: high-copy-number ColE1/pMB1/pBR322/pUC origin of replication
   4981..5841    -  CDS            AmpR: β-lactamase; bla; confers resistance to ampicillin, carbenicillin, and related antibiotics
   5842..5946    -  promoter       AmpR promoter: bla
