[The description below was written by a language model from this plasmid's Addgene catalogue record and pLannotate feature annotations shown in this document.]
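Description:
pCAGEN_N195_eMagBF_V5_NES is a 5,972-nt mammalian expression plasmid built on the pCAGEN backbone. It is propagated in E. coli from a high-copy ColE1/pUC-type origin and selected through an AmpR (β-lactamase) cassette driven by its own bla promoter. Expression in mammalian cells relies on a CAG-style arrangement. The annotation shows the CMV immediate-early enhancer followed by the chicken β-actin/rabbit β-globin chimeric intron, and transcripts are terminated by a rabbit β-globin polyadenylation signal. The short "HBB" fragments flagged on either side of the insert are most likely remnants of the β-globin sequences in this expression cassette rather than part of the payload. The backbone also carries lac promoter/operator remnants, an SV40 origin (which permits episomal replication in cells expressing large T antigen) and an SV40 poly(A) signal. No mammalian selection marker is annotated.

The insert, assembled by Gibson cloning, is a synthetic open reading frame encoding residues 1–195 of ALIBi, the N-terminal fragment of a split protein. The feature table matches this region to E. coli BirA, which indicates that the fragment derives from a biotin ligase. It is fused at its C terminus to eMagBF (an enhanced Magnet domain, basic and fast-type), a V5 epitope tag for detection, and a nuclear export sequence that biases the protein toward the cytoplasm. Only the V5 tag among these fusion parts is recognised by the automated annotation. Magnets are light-inducible heterodimerising domains, so this construct is presumably co-expressed with a complementary C-terminal fragment carrying the opposite Magnet partner, allowing light to reconstitute the enzyme for proximity biotinylation. The record does not describe that partner. The associated work concerns subcellular mapping of translational machinery.
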