Addgene plasmid #235624: pCAGEN_N195_eMagBF_V5_NES
Purpose: Encodes ALIBi N-terminal fragment, residues 1-195, fused to eMagBF (enhanced Magnet, basic, fast), V5, and nuclear export sequence.
Depositing lab: Maria Barna. Depositing organization: Stanford University. Publication: A subcellular map of translational machinery composition and regulation at the single-molecule level. Zhang Z, Xu A, Bai Y, Chen Y, Cates K, Kerr C, Bermudez A, Susanto TT, Wysong K, Garcia Marques FJ, Nolan GP, Pitteri S, Barna M. Science. 2025 Mar 7;387(6738):eadn2623. doi: 10.1126/science.adn2623. Epub 2025 Mar 7. PubMed 40048539.
Backbone
  Vector backbone: pCAGEN
  Vector type: Mammalian Expression
Growth in bacteria
  Bacterial resistance: Ampicillin, 100 μg/mL
  Growth temperature: 37°C
  Growth strain: DH5alpha
  Copy number: High Copy
Gene/Insert
  Gene/Insert name: ALIBi N-terminal fragment (alt name: N195-eMagBF-V5-NES)
  Species: Synthetic
  Mutation: residues 1-195
  Tag / fusion protein: eMagBF-V5-NES (C terminal on insert)
  Cloning method: Gibson Cloning
Terms and licenses: Academic/Nonprofit Terms; Industry Terms: Not Available to Industry
How to cite: pCAGEN_N195_eMagBF_V5_NES was a gift from Maria Barna (Addgene plasmid # 235624 ; http://n2t.net/addgene:235624 ; RRID:Addgene_235624)
